Addgene plasmid #111340: pET28B-Cwc25
Purpose: his tagged Cwc25
Depositing lab: Christine Guthrie. Depositing organization: University of California, San Francisco (UCSF).
Backbone
  Vector backbone: pET28B
  Vector type: Bacterial Expression
Growth in bacteria
  Bacterial resistance: Kanamycin, 50 μg/mL
  Growth temperature: 37°C
  Growth strain: DH5alpha
  Copy number: High Copy
Gene/Insert
  Gene/Insert name: CWC25 (alt name: YNL245C)
  Species: S. cerevisiae (budding yeast)
  Tag / fusion protein: His6 (N terminal on backbone)
Terms and licenses: Academic/Nonprofit Terms; Industry Terms: Not Available to Industry
How to cite: pET28B-Cwc25 was a gift from Christine Guthrie (Addgene plasmid # 111340 ; http://n2t.net/addgene:111340 ; RRID:Addgene_111340)
