[The description below was written by a language model from this plasmid's Addgene catalogue record and pLannotate feature annotations shown in this document.]
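Description:
pET28B-Cwc25 is a bacterial expression plasmid built on the pET28B backbone for producing His-tagged Cwc25, a Saccharomyces cerevisiae protein (systematic name YNL245C) involved in pre-mRNA splicing. The sequenced plasmid is about 5.8 kb. It replicates in E. coli from a ColE1/pBR322-type origin and is selected with kanamycin through the aph(3')-Ia gene. The catalogue lists it as high copy, although the feature table also shows the rop gene and the bom region, which are typical of pBR322-derived pET vectors and generally moderate copy number. An f1 origin is present, as are short tetracycline-resistance fragments that are non-functional remnants of the backbone.

The CWC25 coding sequence sits in a standard T7lac expression cassette: a T7 promoter followed directly by a lac operator, the strong T7 gene 10 ribosome binding site, and a downstream T7 terminator. The plasmid carries its own lacI gene and promoter, so transcription is repressed until induction with IPTG in a host that supplies T7 RNA polymerase. Upstream of the insert, the annotation tool picks up a short His-tag-containing fragment and a thrombin cleavage site, consistent with the recorded backbone-encoded N-terminal His6 tag that can be removed by thrombin. A second His-tag fragment is annotated downstream of the insert, corresponding to the optional C-terminal tag of the pET28 backbone. The record does not show whether it is in frame with Cwc25 or preceded by a stop codon.

The stated purpose is simply His-tagged Cwc25, so the likely use is recombinant expression and metal-affinity purification of the protein, for example for biochemical studies of splicing, though the record names no specific application.
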