Features (pLannotate 1.2.2; 21 found; start..end, strand, type, name):
    234..252     +  promoter       T7 promoter: promoter for bacteriophage T7 RNA polymerase
    253..277     +  protein_bind   lac operator: The lac repressor binds to the lac operator to inhibit transcription in E. coli. This inhibition can be relieved by adding lactose or isopropyl-β-D-thiogalactopyranoside (IPTG). lac repressor encoded by lacI
    292..314     +  RBS            RBS: efficient ribosome binding site from bacteriophage T7 gene 10 (Olins and Rangwala, 1989)
    333..349     +  CDS            capTEV™ (fragment): composite tag for in vivo biotinylation, TEV protease cleavage, and 6xHis tagging
    360..377     +  CDS            thrombin site: thrombin recognition and cleavage site
    381..917     +  CDS            CWC25: CWC25_YEAST - Experimental evidence at protein level: Swiss-Prot protein existence level 1. Involved in pre-mRNA splicing. From Saccharomyces cerevisiae (strain ATCC 204508 / S288c) (Baker's yeast).
    936..953     +  CDS            9xHis (fragment): 9xHis affinity tag
    963..1012    +  CDS            SET1 (fragment): solubility-enhancement tag derived from T7 phage gene 10B
   1020..1067    +  terminator     T7 terminator: transcription terminator for bacteriophage T7 RNA polymerase
   1104..1532    +  rep_origin     f1 ori (sequence partly withheld): f1 bacteriophage origin of replication; arrow indicates direction of (+) strand synthesis
   1585..1642    +  promoter       AmpR promoter (fragment): bla
   1651..2466    -  CDS            KanR: aminoglycoside phosphotransferase; aph(3')-Ia; confers resistance to kanamycin in bacteria or G418 (Geneticin®) in eukaryotes
   2588..3176    +  rep_origin     ori: high-copy-number ColE1/pMB1/pBR322/pUC origin of replication
   3362..3501    -  misc_feature   bom: basis of mobility region from pBR322
   3603..3794    -  CDS            rop: Rop protein, which maintains plasmids at low copy number; rop
   3811..4191    +  CDS            YPB1_ECOLX: Protein predicted: Swiss-Prot protein existence level 4. From Escherichia coli.
   4263..4554    -  CDS            TcR (fragment): tetracycline efflux protein; tet; confers resistance to tetracycline
   4569..4590    -  protein_bind   CAP binding site: CAP binding activates transcription in the presence of cAMP. E. coli catabolite activator protein
   4603..5685    -  CDS            lacI: lac repressor; lacI; The lac repressor binds to the lac operator to inhibit transcription in E. coli. This inhibition can be relieved by adding lactose or isopropyl-β-D-thiogalactopyranoside (IPTG).
   5686..5763    -  promoter       lacI promoter: lacI
   5771..212     -  CDS            TcR (fragment) (across the origin): tetracycline efflux protein; tet; confers resistance to tetracycline
>Addgene plasmid #111340 | pET28B-Cwc25 | addgene full sequence | sequence record 217722 | Addgene NGS Result
CCGCCGCCGCAAGGAATGGTGCATGCAAGGAGATGGCGCCCAACAGTCCCCCGGCCACGGGGCCTGCCAC
CATACCCACGCCGAAACAAGCGCTCATGAGCCCGAAGTGGCGAGCCCGATCTTCCCCATCGGTGATGTCG
GCGATATAGGCGCCAGCAACCGCACCTGTGGCGCCGGTGATGCCGGCCACGATGCGTCCGGCGTAGAGGA
TCGAGATCTCGATCCCGCGAAATTAATACGACTCACTATAGGGGAATTGTGAGCGGATAACAATTCCCCT
CTAGAAATAATTTTGTTTAACTTTAAGAAGGAGATATACCATGGGCAGCAGCCATCATCATCATCATCAC
AGCAGCGGCCTGGTGCCGCGCGGCAGCCATATGGGGTCGGGCGATTTGAATCTGTTGAAATCATGGAATC
CCAAGCTTATGAAAAATAGAAAAAAAGTATGGGAGACCGAACAGGATCTAATTACCGAACAGCAGAAGCT
TAACACGCGATTGAAAGAAATTGAAAAAGAACGAGAACTAAATGAACTGCTGAACGAATCGAGCAAGGAT
AAGCCGGAGACTCTCAAGAATGACTTGGCTTTGAAGAAGTCGGGCTTGGAATGGATGTATCAGGATGCAA
AACTGAGTGACGAAAAGGAAGACTATTTATTAGGTAAGAAAAAACTAGATTCATCTATACTAAACCAACC
TGCAACACCGCCTGTAAGGGCGGCCACTACTATTTCCGCTTCTGGTGCCGCAACATCCATAAGTTCGCAG
AAGAAGAAGTCAAAATTGCTTAAAGATGATCCAATGAGTAAGTTTAAGGTAACTAAACAACAAAGAAGAA
CTCCAGACTCAACAAAAAAAAGAGCAATGTCGCAACGAGGGAAACCGTTGTCCAAGCCCGCTCCGGACCT
AGACTACTGAGCGGCCGCACTCGAGCACCACCACCACCACCACTGAGATCCGGCTGCTAACAAAGCCCGA
AAGGAAGCTGAGTTGGCTGCTGCCACCGCTGAGCAATAACTAGCATAACCCCTTGGGGCCTCTAAACGGG
TCTTGAGGGGTTTTTTGCTGAAAGGAGGAACTATATCCGGATTGGCGAATGGG
[124 nt withheld, positions 1104-1227]
C
[91 nt withheld, positions 1229-1319]
A
[49 nt withheld, positions 1321-1369]
CCTTTGACGTTGGAGTCCACGTTCTTT
[37 nt withheld, positions 1397-1433]
ACCCTATCTCGGTCTATTCTTTTGATTTATAAGGGATTTTGCCGATTTCGGCCTATTGGTTAAAAAATGA
GCTGATTTAACAAAAATTTAACGCGAATTTTAACAAAATATTAACGCTTACAATTTAGGTGGCACTTTTC
GGGGAAATGTGCGCGGAACCCCTATTTGTTTATTTTTCTAAATACATTCAAATATGTATCCGCTCATGAA
TTAATTCTTAGAAAAACTCATCGAGCATCAAATGAAACTGCAATTTATTCATATCAGGATTATCAATACC
ATATTTTTGAAAAAGCCGTTTCTGTAATGAAGGAGAAAACTCACCGAGGCAGTTCCATAGGATGGCAAGA
TCCTGGTATCGGTCTGCGATTCCGACTCGTCCAACATCAATACAACCTATTAATTTCCCCTCGTCAAAAA
TAAGGTTATCAAGTGAGAAATCACCATGAGTGACGACTGAATCCGGTGAGAATGGCAAAAGTTTATGCAT
TTCTTTCCAGACTTGTTCAACAGGCCAGCCATTACGCTCGTCATCAAAATCACTCGCATCAACCAAACCG
TTATTCATTCGTGATTGCGCCTGAGCGAGACGAAATACGCGATCGCTGTTAAAAGGACAATTACAAACAG
GAATCGAATGCAACCGGCGCAGGAACACTGCCAGCGCATCAACAATATTTTCACCTGAATCAGGATATTC
TTCTAATACCTGGAATGCTGTTTTCCCGGGGATCGCAGTGGTGAGTAACCATGCATCATCAGGAGTACGG
ATAAAATGCTTGATGGTCGGAAGAGGCATAAATTCCGTCAGCCAGTTTAGTCTGACCATCTCATCTGTAA
CATCATTGGCAACGCTACCTTTGCCATGTTTCAGAAACAACTCTGGCGCATCGGGCTTCCCATACAATCG
ATAGATTGTCGCACCTGATTGCCCGACATTATCGCGAGCCCATTTATACCCATATAAATCAGCATCCATG
TTGGAATTTAATCGCGGCCTAGAGCAAGACGTTTCCCGTTGAATATGGCTCATAACACCCCTTGTATTAC
TGTTTATGTAAGCAGACAGTTTTATTGTTCATGACCAAAATCCCTTAACGTGAGTTTTCGTTCCACTGAG
CGTCAGACCCCGTAGAAAAGATCAAAGGATCTTCTTGAGATCCTTTTTTTCTGCGCGTAATCTGCTGCTT
GCAAACAAAAAAACCACCGCTACCAGCGGTGGTTTGTTTGCCGGATCAAGAGCTACCAACTCTTTTTCCG
AAGGTAACTGGCTTCAGCAGAGCGCAGATACCAAATACTGTCCTTCTAGTGTAGCCGTAGTTAGGCCACC
ACTTCAAGAACTCTGTAGCACCGCCTACATACCTCGCTCTGCTAATCCTGTTACCAGTGGCTGCTGCCAG
TGGCGATAAGTCGTGTCTTACCGGGTTGGACTCAAGACGATAGTTACCGGATAAGGCGCAGCGGTCGGGC
TGAACGGGGGGTTCGTGCACACAGCCCAGCTTGGAGCGAACGACCTACACCGAACTGAGATACCTACAGC
GTGAGCTATGAGAAAGCGCCACGCTTCCCGAAGGGAGAAAGGCGGACAGGTATCCGGTAAGCGGCAGGGT
CGGAACAGGAGAGCGCACGAGGGAGCTTCCAGGGGGAAACGCCTGGTATCTTTATAGTCCTGTCGGGTTT
CGCCACCTCTGACTTGAGCGTCGATTTTTGTGATGCTCGTCAGGGGGGCGGAGCCTATGGAAAAACGCCA
GCAACGCGGCCTTTTTACGGTTCCTGGCCTTTTGCTGGCCTTTTGCTCACATGTTCTTTCCTGCGTTATC
CCCTGATTCTGTGGATAACCGTATTACCGCCTTTGAGTGAGCTGATACCGCTCGCCGCAGCCGAACGACC
GAGCGCAGCGAGTCAGTGAGCGAGGAAGCGGAAGAGCGCCTGATGCGGTATTTTCTCCTTACGCATCTGT
GCGGTATTTCACACCGCAATGGTGCACTCTCAGTACAATCTGCTCTGATGCCGCATAGTTAAGCCAGTAT
ACACTCCGCTATCGCTACGTGACTGGGTCATGGCTGCGCCCCGACACCCGCCAACACCCGCTGACGCGCC
CTGACGGGCTTGTCTGCTCCCGGCATCCGCTTACAGACAAGCTGTGACCGTCTCCGGGAGCTGCATGTGT
CAGAGGTTTTCACCGTCATCACCGAAACGCGCGAGGCAGCTGCGGTAAAGCTCATCAGCGTGGTCGTGAA
GCGATTCACAGATGTCTGCCTGTTCATCCGCGTCCAGCTCGTTGAGTTTCTCCAGAAGCGTTAATGTCTG
GCTTCTGATAAAGCGGGCCATGTTAAGGGCGGTTTTTTCCTGTTTGGTCACTGATGCCTCCGTGTAAGGG
GGATTTCTGTTCATGGGGGTAATGATACCGATGAAACGAGAGAGGATGCTCACGATACGGGTTACTGATG
ATGAACATGCCCGGTTACTGGAACGTTGTGAGGGTAAACAACTGGCGGTATGGATGCGGCGGGACCAGAG
AAAAATCACTCAGGGTCAATGCCAGCGCTTCGTTAATACAGATGTAGGTGTTCCACAGGGTAGCCAGCAG
CATCCTGCGATGCAGATCCGGAACATAATGGTGCAGGGCGCTGACTTCCGCGTTTCCAGACTTTACGAAA
CACGGAAACCGAAGACCATTCATGTTGTTGCTCAGGTCGCAGACGTTTTGCAGCAGCAGTCGCTTCACGT
TCGCTCGCGTATCGGTGATTCATTCTGCTAACCAGTAAGGCAACCCCGCCAGCCTAGCCGGGTCCTCAAC
GACAGGAGCACGATCATGCGCACCCGTGGGGCCGCCATGCCGGCGATAATGGCCTGCTTCTCGCCGAAAC
GTTTGGTGGCGGGACCAGTGACGAAGGCTTGAGCGAGGGCGTGCAAGATTCCGAATACCGCAAGCGACAG
GCCGATCATCGTCGCGCTCCAGCGAAAGCGGTCCTCGCCGAAAATGACCCAGAGCGCTGCCGGCACCTGT
CCTACGAGTTGCATGATAAAGAAGACAGTCATAAGTGCGGCGACGATAGTCATGCCCCGCGCCCACCGGA
AGGAGCTGACTGGGTTGAAGGCTCTCAAGGGCATCGGTCGAGATCCCGGTGCCTAATGAGTGAGCTAACT
TACATTAATTGCGTTGCGCTCACTGCCCGCTTTCCAGTCGGGAAACCTGTCGTGCCAGCTGCATTAATGA
ATCGGCCAACGCGCGGGGAGAGGCGGTTTGCGTATTGGGCGCCAGGGTGGTTTTTCTTTTCACCAGTGAG
ACGGGCAACAGCTGATTGCCCTTCACCGCCTGGCCCTGAGAGAGTTGCAGCAAGCGGTCCACGCTGGTTT
GCCCCAGCAGGCGAAAATCCTGTTTGATGGTGGTTAACGGCGGGATATAACATGAGCTGTCTTCGGTATC
GTCGTATCCCACTACCGAGATATCCGCACCAACGCGCAGCCCGGACTCGGTAATGGCGCGCATTGCGCCC
AGCGCCATCTGATCGTTGGCAACCAGCATCGCAGTGGGAACGATGCCCTCATTCAGCATTTGCATGGTTT
GTTGAAAACCGGACATGGCACTCCAGTCGCCTTCCCGTTCCGCTATCGGCTGAATTTGATTGCGAGTGAG
ATATTTATGCCAGCCAGCCAGACGCAGACGCGCCGAGACAGAACTTAATGGGCCCGCTAACAGCGCGATT
TGCTGGTGACCCAATGCGACCAGATGCTCCACGCCCAGTCGCGTACCGTCTTCATGGGAGAAAATAATAC
TGTTGATGGGTGTCTGGTCAGAGACATCAAGAAATAACGCCGGAACATTAGTGCAGGCAGCTTCCACAGC
AATGGCATCCTGGTCATCCAGCGGATAGTTAATGATCAGCCCACTGACGCGTTGCGCGAGAAGATTGTGC
ACCGCCGCTTTACAGGCTTCGACGCCGCTTCGTTCTACCATCGACACCACCACGCTGGCACCCAGTTGAT
CGGCGCGAGATTTAATCGCCGCGACAATTTGCGACGGCGCGTGCAGGGCCAGACTGGAGGTGGCAACGCC
AATCAGCAACGACTGTTTGCCCGCCAGTTGTTGTGCCACGCGGTTGGGAATGTAATTCAGCTCCGCCATC
GCCGCTTCCACTTTTTCCCGCGTTTTCGCAGAAACGTGGCTGGACTGGTTCACCACGCGGGAAACGGTCT
GATAAGAGACACCGGCATACTCTGCGACATCGTATAACGTTACTGGTTTCACATTCACCACCCTGAATTG
ACTCTCTTCCGGGCGCTATCATGCCATACCGCGAAAGGTTTTGCGCCATTCGATGGTGTCCGGGATCTCG
ACGCTCTCCCTTATGCGACTCCTGCATTAGGAAGCAGCCCAGTAGTAGGTTGAGGCCGTTGAGCA
